Addgene plasmid #67713: pRAV12
Purpose: Parental plasmid for transcription of RNAs with a HdV/M-domain 3'-tag for native purification
Depositing lab: Robert Batey & Jeffrey Kieft. Depositing organization: University of Colorado, Boulder. Publication: A general method for rapid and nondenaturing purification of RNAs. Kieft JS, Batey RT. RNA. 2004 Jun;10(6):988-95. PubMed 15146082.
Backbone
  Vector backbone: pUC19
  Backbone size w/o insert (bp): 2686
  Total vector size (bp): 2800
  Modifications to backbone: insertion between EcoRI and HindIII sites of the MCS
  Vector type: Bacterial Expression, Synthetic Biology
Growth in bacteria
  Bacterial resistance: Ampicillin, 100 μg/mL
  Growth temperature: 37°C
  Growth strain: DH5alpha
  Copy number: High Copy
Gene/Insert
  Gene/Insert name: Transcription cassette for 3'-tagged RNAs
  Species: Synthetic
  Insert size (bp): 500
  Promoter: T7 RNA polymerase
  Cloning method: Restriction Enzyme; 5′ cloning site EcoRI (not destroyed); 3′ cloning site HinDIII (not destroyed)
  Sequencing primers: 5′ M13-F20; 3′ M13-rev
Terms and licenses: Academic/Nonprofit Terms; Industry Terms: Not Available to Industry
How to cite: pRAV12 was a gift from Robert Batey & Jeffrey Kieft (Addgene plasmid # 67713 ; http://n2t.net/addgene:67713 ; RRID:Addgene_67713)
