[The description below was written by a language model from this plasmid's Addgene catalogue record and pLannotate feature annotations shown in this document.]
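Description:
pRAV12 is a pUC19-derived, high-copy E. coli plasmid that serves as a parental template vector for in vitro transcription of RNAs carrying a removable 3' affinity tag. It is propagated through the ColE1/pUC-type origin and selected with ampicillin via the bla (AmpR) gene and its own promoter. The remaining annotated backbone elements are the usual pUC remnants: a lacI fragment, the CAP binding site, lac promoter and operator, an interrupted lacZα fragment, and short bom and rop fragments. None of these plays a role in the construct's intended function.

The payload is a synthetic transcription cassette of about 500 bp inserted between the EcoRI and HindIII sites of the polylinker, both of which are retained. In the annotated sequence it lies on the reverse strand relative to the lac promoter, bounded by a T7 promoter and a T7 terminator. The roughly 220 nt between them carries no automated annotation. According to the catalogue purpose, this region should hold the HdV/M-domain 3' tag, though the feature table does not confirm it. HdV presumably denotes the hepatitis delta virus ribozyme, and the M-domain an RNA element acting as the affinity handle. In such a design, an RNA of interest is cloned downstream of the T7 promoter and transcribed as a fusion. It is then captured through the tag and released by ribozyme cleavage, which avoids denaturing gel purification and preserves the native fold.

The record lists a total size of about 2.8 kb, while the assembled full sequence is 2,927 nt. The plasmid is intended as a starting point for preparing natively purified RNAs, for example for structural or biochemical studies.
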