Features (pLannotate 1.2.2; 12 found; start..end, strand, type, name):
      1..93      +  CDS            lacI (fragment): lac repressor; lacI; The lac repressor binds to the lac operator to inhibit transcription in E. coli. This inhibition can be relieved by adding lactose or isopropyl-β-D-thiogalactopyranoside (IPTG).
    106..127     +  protein_bind   CAP binding site: CAP binding activates transcription in the presence of cAMP. E. coli catabolite activator protein
    142..172     +  promoter       lac promoter: promoter for the E. coli lac operon
    180..196     +  protein_bind   lac operator: The lac repressor binds to the lac operator to inhibit transcription in E. coli. This inhibition can be relieved by adding lactose or isopropyl-β-D-thiogalactopyranoside (IPTG). lac repressor encoded by lacI
    239..286     -  terminator     T7 terminator: transcription terminator for bacteriophage T7 RNA polymerase
    506..524     -  promoter       T7 promoter: promoter for bacteriophage T7 RNA polymerase
    527..684     +  CDS            lacZα (fragment): LacZα fragment of β-galactosidase; lacZ fragment
    690..789     -  misc_feature   bom (fragment): basis of mobility region from pBR322
    891..926     -  CDS            rop (fragment): Rop protein, which maintains plasmids at low copy number; rop
   1021..1125    +  promoter       AmpR promoter: bla
   1126..1986    +  CDS            AmpR: β-lactamase; bla; confers resistance to ampicillin, carbenicillin, and related antibiotics
   2157..2745    +  rep_origin     ori: high-copy-number ColE1/pMB1/pBR322/pUC origin of replication
>Addgene plasmid #67713 | pRAV12 | addgene full sequence | sequence record 126588 | Addgene assembled full plasmid sequence
GCGCCCAATACGCAAACCGCCTCTCCCCGCGCGTTGGCCGATTCATTAATGCAGCTGGCACGACAGGTTT
CCCGACTGGAAAGCGGGCAGTGAGCGCAACGCAATTAATGTGAGTTAGCTCACTCATTAGGCACCCCAGG
CTTTACACTTTATGCTTCCGGCTCGTATGTTGTGTGGAATTGTGAGCGGATAACAATTTCACACAGGAAA
CAGCTATGACCATGATTACGCCAAGCTTCAAAAAACCCCTCAAGACCCGTTTAGAGGCCCCAAGGGGTTA
TGCTAGGGATCCTGCCCAGGGCTGCTACCCGAAGGTCCTGACCCGATGCACAGGAAAAAACTGCCCAGGG
CTGCTACCTTTCAGTCCTGACCCGATGCACAGTCTAGAGGTCCCATTCACCATGCCGAAGCATGTTGCCC
ACCGGCCGCCAGCGAGGAGGCTGGGACCATGGCCGGCTTGTCTTCGAGATTCTTTTCGCACAACACCACT
TAATGTTTGAGCGACCCTATAGTGAGTCGTATTAGAATTCACTGGCCGTCGTTTTACAACGTCGTGACTG
GGAAAACCCTGGCGTTACCCAACTTAATCGCCTTGCAGCACATCCCCCTTTCGCCAGCTGGCGTAATAGC
GAAGAGGCCCGCACCGATCGCCCTTCCCAACAGTTGCGCAGCCTGAATGGCGAATGGCGCCTGATGCGGT
ATTTTCTCCTTACGCATCTGTGCGGTATTTCACACCGCATATGGTGCACTCTCAGTACAATCTGCTCTGA
TGCCGCATAGTTAAGCCAGCCCCGACACCCGCCAACACCCACTGACGCGCCCTGACGGGCTTGTCTGCTC
CCGGCATCCGCTTACAGACAAGCTGTGACCGTCTCCGGGAGCTGCATGTGTCAGAGGTTTTCACCGTCAT
CACCGAAACGCGCGAGACGAAAGGGCCTCGTGATACGCCTATTTTTATAGGTTAATGTCATGATAATAAT
GGTTTCTTAGACGTCAGGTGGCACTTTTCGGGGAAATGTGCGCGGAACCCCTATTTGTTTATTTTTCTAA
ATACATTCAAATATGTATCCGCTCATGAGACAATAACCCTGATAAATGCTTCAATAATATTGAAAAAGGA
AGAGTATGAGTATTCAACATTTCCGTGTCGCCCTTATTCCCTTTTTTGCGGCATTTTGCCTTCCTGTTTT
TGCTCACCCAGAAACGCTGGTGAAAGTAAAAGATGCTGAAGATCAGTTGGGTGCACGAGTGGGTTACATC
GAACTGGATCTCAACAGCGGTAAGATCCTTGAGAGTTTTCGCCCCGAAGAACGTTTTCCAATGATGAGCA
CTTTTAAAGTTCTGCTATGTGGCGCGGTATTATCCCGTATTGACGCCGGGCAAGAGCAACTCGGTCGCCG
CATACACTATTCTCAGAATGACTTGGTTGAGTACTCACCAGTCACAGAAAAGCATCTTACGGATGGCATG
ACAGTAAGAGAATTATGCAGTGCTGCCATAACCATGAGTGATAACACTGCGGCCAACTTACTTCTGACAA
CGATCGGAGGACCGAAGGAGCTAACCGCTTTTTTGCACAACATGGGGGATCATGTAACTCGCCTTGATCG
TTGGGAACCGGAGCTGAATGAAGCCATACCAAACGACGAGCGTGACACCACGATGCCTGTAGCAATGGCA
ACAACGTTGCGCAAACTATTAACTGGCGAACTACTTACTCTAGCTTCCCGGCAACAATTAATAGACTGGA
TGGAGGCGGATAAAGTTGCAGGACCACTTCTGCGCTCGGCCCTTCCGGCTGGCTGGTTTATTGCTGATAA
ATCTGGAGCCGGTGAGCGTGGGTCTCGCGGTATCATTGCAGCACTGGGGCCAGATGGTAAGCCCTCCCGT
ATCGTAGTTATCTACACGACGGGGAGTCAGGCAACTATGGATGAACGAAATAGACAGATCGCTGAGATAG
GTGCCTCACTGATTAAGCATTGGTAACTGTCAGACCAAGTTTACTCATATATACTTTAGATTGATTTAAA
ACTTCATTTTTAATTTAAAAGGATCTAGGTGAAGATCCTTTTTGATAATCTCATGACCAAAATCCCTTAA
CGTGAGTTTTCGTTCCACTGAGCGTCAGACCCCGTAGAAAAGATCAAAGGATCTTCTTGAGATCCTTTTT
TTCTGCGCGTAATCTGCTGCTTGCAAACAAAAAAACCACCGCTACCAGCGGTGGTTTGTTTGCCGGATCA
AGAGCTACCAACTCTTTTTCCGAAGGTAACTGGCTTCAGCAGAGCGCAGATACCAAATACTGTTCTTCTA
GTGTAGCCGTAGTTAGGCCACCACTTCAAGAACTCTGTAGCACCGCCTACATACCTCGCTCTGCTAATCC
TGTTACCAGTGGCTGCTGCCAGTGGCGATAAGTCGTGTCTTACCGGGTTGGACTCAAGACGATAGTTACC
GGATAAGGCGCAGCGGTCGGGCTGAACGGGGGGTTCGTGCACACAGCCCAGCTTGGAGCGAACGACCTAC
ACCGAACTGAGATACCTACAGCGTGAGCTATGAGAAAGCGCCACGCTTCCCGAAGGGAGAAAGGCGGACA
GGTATCCGGTAAGCGGCAGGGTCGGAACAGGAGAGCGCACGAGGGAGCTTCCAGGGGGAAACGCCTGGTA
TCTTTATAGTCCTGTCGGGTTTCGCCACCTCTGACTTGAGCGTCGATTTTTGTGATGCTCGTCAGGGGGG
CGGAGCCTATGGAAAAACGCCAGCAACGCGGCCTTTTTACGGTTCCTGGCCTTTTGCTGGCCTTTTGCTC
ACATGTTCTTTCCTGCGTTATCCCCTGATTCTGTGGATAACCGTATTACCGCCTTTGAGTGAGCTGATAC
CGCTCGCCGCAGCCGAACGACCGAGCGCAGCGAGTCAGTGAGCGAGGAAGCGGAAGA
