>Addgene plasmid #67713 | pRAV12 | addgene partial sequence | sequence record 122165 | M13-Rev 5'-CAGGAAACAGCTATGACC-3'
CCCTCAAGACCCGTTTAGAGGCCCCAAGGGGTTATGCTAGGGATCCTGCCCAGGGCTGCTACCCGAAGGT
CCTGACCCGATGCACAGGAAAAAACTGCCCAGGGCTGCTACCTTTCAGTCCTGACCCGATGCACAGTCTA
GAGGTCCCATTCACCATGCCGAAGCATGTTGCCCACCGGCCGCCAGCGAGGAGGCTGGGACCATGGCCGG
CTTGTCTTCGAGATTCTTTTCGCACAACACCACTTAATGTTTGAGCGACCCTATAGTGAGTCGTATTAGA
ATTCACTGGCCGTCGTTTTACAACGTCGTGACTGGGAAAACCCTGGCGTTACCCAACTTAATCGCCTTGC
AGCACATCCCCCTTTCGCCAGCTGGCGTAATAGCGAAGAGGCCCGCACCGATCGCCCTTCCCAACAGTTG
CGCAGCCTGAATGGCGAATGGCGCCTGATGCGGTATTTTCTCCTTACGCATCTGTGCGGTATTTCACACC
GCATATGGTGCACTCTCAGTACAATCTGCTCTGATGCCGCATAGTTAAGCCAGCCCCGACACCCGCCAAC
ACCCACTGACGCGCCCTGACGGGCTTGTCTGCTCCCGGCATCCGCTTACAGACAAGCTGTGACCGTCTCC
GGGAGCTGCATGTGTCAGAGGTTTTCACCGTCATCACCGAAACGCGCGAGACGAAAGGGCCTCGTGATAC
GCCTATTTTTATAGGTTAATGTCATGATAATAATGGTTTCTTAGACGTCAGGTGGCACTTTTCGGGGAAA
TGTGCGCGGAACCCCTATTTGTTTATTTTTCTAAATACATTCAAATATGTATCCGCTCATGAGACAATAA
CCCTGATAAATGCTTCAATAATATTGAAAAAGGAAGAGTATGAGTATTCAACATTTCCGTGTCGCCCTTA
TTCCCTTTTTT
