>Addgene plasmid #67713 | pRAV12 | addgene partial sequence | sequence record 125497 | T7 5'-TAATACGACTCACTATAGGG-3'
CATTAAGTGGTGTTGTGCGAAAAGAATCTCGAAGACAAGCCGGCCATGGTCCCAGCCTCCTCGCTGGCGG
CCGGTGGGCAACATGCTTCGGCATGGTGAATGGGACCTCTAGACTGTGCATCGGGTCAGGACTGAAAGGT
AGCAGCCCTGGGCAGTTTTTTCCTGTGCATCGGGTCAGGACCTTCGGGTAGCAGCCCTGGGCAGGATCCC
TAGCATAACCCCTTGGGGCCTCTAAACGGGTCTTGAGGGGTTTTTTGAAGCTTGGCGTAATCATGGTCAT
AGCTGTTTCCTGTGTGAAATTGTTATCCGCTCACAATTCCACACAACATACGAGCCGGAAGCATAAAGTG
TAAAGCCTGGGGTGCCTAATGAGTGAGCTAACTCACATTAATTGCGTTGCGCTCACTGCCCGCTTTCCAG
TCGGGAAACCTGTCGTGCCAGCTGCATTAATGAATCGGCCAACGCGCGGGGAGAGGCGGTTTGCGTATTG
GGCGCTCTTCCGCTTCCTCGCTCACTGACTCGCTGCGCTCGGTCGTTCGGCTGCGGCGAGCGGTATCAGC
TCACTCAAAGGCGGTAATACGGTTATCCACAGAATCAGGGGATAACGCAGGAAAGAACATGTGAGCAAAA
GGCCAGCAAAAGGCCAGGAACCGTAAAAAGGCCGCGTTGCTGGCGTTTTTCCATAGGCTCCGCCCCCCTG
ACGAGCATCACAAAAATCGACGCTCAAGTCAGAGGTGGCGAAACCCGACAGGACTATAAAGATACCAGGC
GTTTCCCCCTGGAAGCTCCCTCGTGCGCTCTCCTGTTCCGACCCTGCCGCTTACCGGATACCTGTCCGCC
TTTCTCCCTTCGGGAAGCGTGGCGCTTTCTCATAGCTCACGCTGTAGGTATCTCAGTTCGGTGTAGGTCG
TTCGCTCCAAGCTGGGCTGTGTGCACGAACCCCCCGTTCAGCCCGACCGCTGCGCCTTATCCGGTAACTA
TCGTCTTGAGTCCAACCCGGTAAGACACGACTTATCGCCACTGGCAGCAGCCACTGGTAACAGGATTAGC
AGAGCGAGGTATGTAGGCGGTGCTACAGAGTTCTTGAAGTGGTGGCCTAACTACGGCTAC
