>Addgene plasmid #67713 | pRAV12 | depositor partial sequence | sequence record 127441 | Insertion sequence between EcoRI and HindIII sites in pUC19 to create pRAV12 vector
GAATTCTAATACGACTCACTATAGGGTCGCTCAAACATTAAGTGGTGTTGTGCGAAAAGAATCTCGAAGA
CAAGCCGGCCATGGTCCCAGCCTCCTCGCTGGCGGCCGGTGGCAACATGCTTCGGCATGGTGAATGGGAC
CTCTAGACTGTGCATCGGGTCAGGACTGAAAGGTAGCAGCCCTGGGCAGTTTTTTCCTGTGCATCGGGTC
AGGACCTTCGGGTAGCAGCCCTGGGCAGGATCCCTAGCATAACCCCTTGGGGCCTCTAAACGGGTCTTGA
GGGGTTTTTTGAAGCTT
